>Addgene plasmid #83739 | MSCV-6NBC-GFP-PGK-Puro-Barcode62 | depositor full sequence | sequence record 159910 | Full Sequence
TGAAAGACCCCACCTGTAGGTTTGGCAAGCTAGCTTAAGTAACGCCATTTTGCAAGGCATGGAAAATACA
TAACTGAGAATAGAGAAGTTCAGATCAAGGTTAGGAACAGAGAGACAGCAGAATATGGGCCAAACAGGAT
ATCTGTGGTAAGCAGTTCCTGCCCCGGCTCAGGGCCAAGAACAGATGGTCCCCAGATGCGGTCCCGCCCT
CAGCAGTTTCTAGAGAACCATCAGATGTTTCCAGGGTGCCCCAAGGACCTGAAATGACCCTGTGCCTTAT
TTGAACTAACCAATCAGTTCGCTTCTCGCTTCTGTTCGCGCGCTTCTGCTCCCCGAGCTCAATAAAAGAG
CCCACAACCCCTCACTCGGCGCGCCAGTCCTCCGATAGACTGCGTCGCCCGGGTACCCGTATTCCCAATA
AAGCCTCTTGCTGTTTGCATCCGAATCGTGGACTCGCTGATCCTTGGGAGGGTCTCCTCAGATTGATTGA
CTGCCCACCTCGGGGGTCTTTCATTTGGAGGTTCCACCGAGATTTGGAGACCCCTGCCCAGGGACCACCG
ACCCCCCCGCCGGGAGGTAAGCTGGCCAGCGGTCGTTTCGTGTCTGTCTCTGTCTTTGTGCGTGTTTGTG
CCGGCATCTAATGTTTGCGCCTGCGTCTGTACTAGTTAGCTAACTAGCTCTGTATCTGGCGGACCCGTGG
TGGAACTGACGAGTTCTGAACACCCGGCCGCAACCCTGGGAGACGTCCCAGGGACTTTGGGGGCCGTTTT
TGTGGCCCGACCTGAGGAAGGGAGTCGATGTGGAATCCGACCCCGTCAGGATATGTGGTTCTGGTAGGAG
ACGAGAACCTAAAACAGTTCCCGCCTCCGTCTGAATTTTTGCTTTCGGTTTGGAACCGAAGCCGCGCGTC
TTGTCTGCTGCAGCGCTGCAGCATCGTTCTGTGTTGTCTCTGTCTGACTGTGTTTCTGTATTTGTCTGAA
AATTAGGGCCAGACTGTTACCACTCCCTTAAGTTTGACCTTAGGTCACTGGAAAGATGTCGAGCGGATCG
CTCACAACCAGTCGGTAGATGTCAAGAAGAGACGTTGGGTTACCTTCTGCTCTGCAGAATGGCCAACCTT
TAACGTCGGATGGCCGCGAGACGGCACCTTTAACCGAGACCTCATCACCCAGGTTAAGATCAAGGTCTTT
TCACCTGGCCCGCATGGACACCCAGACCAGGTCCCCTACATCGTGACCTGGGAAGCCTTGGCTTTTGACC
CCCCTCCCTGGGTCAAGCCCTTTGTACACCCTAAGCCTCCGCCTCCTCTTCCTCCATCCGCCCCGTCTCT
CCCCCTTGAACCTCCTCGTTCGACCCCGCCTCGATCCTCCCTTTATCCAGCCCTCACTCCTTCTCTAGGC
GCCGGAATTAGATCCTTATCACCACCATGGTGAGCAAGGGCGAGGAGCTGTTCACCGGGGTGGTGCCCAT
CCTGGTCGAGCTGGACGGCGACGTAAACGGCCACAAGTTCAGCGTGTCCGGCGAGGGCGAGGGCGATGCC
ACCTACGGCAAGCTGACCCTGAAGTTCATCTGCACCACCGGCAAGCTGCCCGTGCCCTGGCCCACCCTCG
TGACCACCCTGACCTACGGCGTGCAGTGCTTCAGCCGCTACCCCGACCACATGAAGCAGCACGACTTCTT
CAAGTCCGCCATGCCCGAAGGCTACGTCCAGGAGCGCACCATCTTCTTCAAGGACGACGGCAACTACAAG
ACCCGCGCCGAGGTGAAGTTCGAGGGCGACACCCTGGTGAACCGCATCGAGCTGAAGGGCATCGACTTCA
AGGAGGACGGCAACATCCTGGGGCACAAGCTGGAGTACAACTACAACAGCCACAACGTCTATATCATGGC
CGACAAGCAGAAGAACGGCATCAAGGTGAACTTCAAGATCCGCCACAACATCGAGGACGGCAGCGTGCAG
CTCGCCGACCACTACCAGCAGAACACCCCCATCGGCGACGGCCCCGTGCTGCTGCCCGACAACCACTACC
TGAGCACCCAGTCCGCCCTGAGCAAAGACCCCAACGAGAAGCGCGATCACATGGTCCTGCTGGAGTTCGT
GACCGCCGCCGGGATCACTCTCGGCATGGACGAGCTGTACAAGTAGCGGAGAATTCTACCGGGTAGGGGA
GGCGCTTTTCCCAAGGCAGTCTGGAGCATGCGCTTTAGCAGCCCCGCTGGGCACTTGGCGCTACACAAGT
GGCCTCTGGCCTCGCACACATTCCACATCCACCGGTAGGCGCCAACCGGCTCCGTTCTTTGGTGGCCCCT
TCGCGCCACCTTCTACTCCTCCCCTAGTCAGGAAGTTCCCCCCCGCCCCGCAGCTCGCGTCGTGCAGGAC
GTGACAAATGGAAGTAGCACGTCTCACTAGTCTCGTGCAGATGGACAGCACCGCTGAGCAATGGAAGCGG
GTAGGCCTTTGGGGCAGCGGCCAATAGCAGCTTTGCTCCTTCGCTTTCTGGGCTCAGAGGCTGGGAAGGG
GTGGGTCCGGGGGCGGGCTCAGGGGCGGGCTCAGGGGCGGGGCGGGCGCCCGAAGGTCCTCCGGAGGCCC
GGCATTCTGCACGCTTCAAAAGCGCACGTCTGCCGCGCTGTTCTCCTCTTCCTCATCTCCGGGCCTTTCG
ACCTGCAGCCCAAGCTTACCATGACCGAGTACAAGCCCACGGTGCGCCTCGCCACCCGCGACGACGTCCC
CAGGGCCGTACGCACCCTCGCCGCCGCGTTCGCCGACTACCCCGCCACGCGCCACACCGTCGATCCGGAC
CGCCACATCGAGCGGGTCACCGAGCTGCAAGAACTCTTCCTCACGCGCGTCGGGCTCGACATCGGCAAGG
TGTGGGTCGCGGACGACGGCGCCGCGGTGGCGGTCTGGACCACGCCGGAGAGCGTCGAAGCGGGGGCGGT
GTTCGCCGAGATCGGCCCGCGCATGGCCGAGTTGAGCGGTTCCCGGCTGGCCGCGCAGCAACAGATGGAA
GGCCTCCTGGCGCCGCACCGGCCCAAGGAGCCCGCGTGGTTCCTGGCCACCGTCGGCGTCTCGCCCGACC
ACCAGGGCAAGGGTCTGGGCAGCGCCGTCGTGCTCCCCGGAGTGGAGGCGGCCGAGCGCGCCGGGGTGCC
CGCCTTCCTGGAGACCTCCGCGCCCCGCAACCTCCCCTTCTACGAGCGGCTCGGCTTCACCGTCACCGCC
GACGTCGAGGTGCCCGAAGGACCGCGCACCTGGTGCATGACCCGCAAGCCCGGTGCCTGACGCCCGCCCC
ACGACCCGCAGCGCCCGACCGAAAGGAGCGCACGACCCCATGCATCGATAAAATAAAAGATTTTATTTAG
TCTCCAGAAAAAGGGGGGAATGAAAGACCCCACCTGTAGGTTTGGCAAGCTAGCTTAAGTAACGCCATTT
TGCAAGGCATGGAAAATACATAACTGAGAATAGAGAAGTTCAGATCAAGGTTAGGAACAGAGAGACAGCA
GAATATGGGCCAAACAGGATATCTGTGGTAAGCAGTTCCTGCCCCGGCTCAGGGCCAAGAACAGATGGTC
CCCAGATGCGGTCCCGCCCTCAGCAGTTTCTAGAGAACCATCAGATGTTTCCAGGGTGCCCCAAGGACCT
GAAATGACCCTGTGCCTTATTTGAACTAACCAATCAGTTCGCTTCTCGCTTCTGTTCGCGCGCTTCTGCT
CCCCGAGCTCAATAAAAGAGCCCACAACCCCTCACTCGGCGCGCCAGTCCTCCGATAGACTGCGTCGCCC
GGGTACCCGTGTATCCAATAAACCCTCTTGCAGTTGCATCCGACTTGTGGTCTCGCTGTTCCTTGGGAGG
GTCTCCTCTGAGTGATTGACTACCCGTCAGCGGGGGTCTTTCATGGGTAACAGTTTCTTGAAGTTGGAGA
ACAACATTCTGAGGGTAGGAGTCGAATATTAAGTAATCCTGACTCAATTAGCCACTGTTTTGAATCCACA
TACTCCAATACTCCTGAAATAGTTCATTATGGACAGCGCAGAAGAGCTGGGGAGAATTAATTCGTAATCA
TGGTCATAGCTGTTTCCTGTGTGAAATTGTTATCCGCTCACAATTCCACACAACATACGAGCCGGAAGCA
TAAAGTGTAAAGCCTGGGGTGCCTAATGAGTGAGCTAACTCACATTAATTGCGTTGCGCTCACTGCCCGC
TTTCCAGTCGGGAAACCTGTCGTGCCAGCTGCATTAATGAATCGGCCAACGCGCGGGGAGAGGCGGTTTG
CGTATTGGGCGCTCTTCCGCTTCCTCGCTCACTGACTCGCTGCGCTCGGTCGTTCGGCTGCGGCGAGCGG
TATCAGCTCACTCAAAGGCGGTAATACGGTTATCCACAGAATCAGGGGATAACGCAGGAAAGAACATGTG
AGCAAAAGGCCAGCAAAAGGCCAGGAACCGTAAAAAGGCCGCGTTGCTGGCGTTTTTCCATAGGCTCCGC
CCCCCTGACGAGCATCACAAAAATCGACGCTCAAGTCAGAGGTGGCGAAACCCGACAGGACTATAAAGAT
ACCAGGCGTTTCCCCCTGGAAGCTCCCTCGTGCGCTCTCCTGTTCCGACCCTGCCGCTTACCGGATACCT
GTCCGCCTTTCTCCCTTCGGGAAGCGTGGCGCTTTCTCATAGCTCACGCTGTAGGTATCTCAGTTCGGTG
TAGGTCGTTCGCTCCAAGCTGGGCTGTGTGCACGAACCCCCCGTTCAGCCCGACCGCTGCGCCTTATCCG
GTAACTATCGTCTTGAGTCCAACCCGGTAAGACACGACTTATCGCCACTGGCAGCAGCCACTGGTAACAG
GATTAGCAGAGCGAGGTATGTAGGCGGTGCTACAGAGTTCTTGAAGTGGTGGCCTAACTACGGCTACACT
AGAAGGACAGTATTTGGTATCTGCGCTCTGCTGAAGCCAGTTACCTTCGGAAAAAGAGTTGGTAGCTCTT
GATCCGGCAAACAAACCACCGCTGGTAGCGGTGGTTTTTTTGTTTGCAAGCAGCAGATTACGCGCAGAAA
AAAAGGATCTCAAGAAGATCCTTTGATCTTTTCTACGGGGTCTGACGCTCAGTGGAACGAAAACTCACGT
TAAGGGATTTTGGTCATGAGATTATCAAAAAGGATCTTCACCTAGATCCTTTTAAATTAAAAATGAAGTT
TTAAATCAATCTAAAGTATATATGAGTAAACTTGGTCTGACAGTTACCAATGCTTAATCAGTGAGGCACC
TATCTCAGCGATCTGTCTATTTCGTTCATCCATAGTTGCCTGACTCCCCGTCGTGTAGATAACTACGATA
CGGGAGGGCTTACCATCTGGCCCCAGTGCTGCAATGATACCGCGAGACCCACGCTCACCGGCTCCAGATT
TATCAGCAATAAACCAGCCAGCCGGAAGGGCCGAGCGCAGAAGTGGTCCTGCAACTTTATCCGCCTCCAT
CCAGTCTATTAATTGTTGCCGGGAAGCTAGAGTAAGTAGTTCGCCAGTTAATAGTTTGCGCAACGTTGTT
GCCATTGCTACAGGCATCGTGGTGTCACGCTCGTCGTTTGGTATGGCTTCATTCAGCTCCGGTTCCCAAC
GATCAAGGCGAGTTACATGATCCCCCATGTTGTGCAAAAAAGCGGTTAGCTCCTTCGGTCCTCCGATCGT
TGTCAGAAGTAAGTTGGCCGCAGTGTTATCACTCATGGTTATGGCAGCACTGCATAATTCTCTTACTGTC
ATGCCATCCGTAAGATGCTTTTCTGTGACTGGTGAGTACTCAACCAAGTCATTCTGAGAATAGTGTATGC
GGCGACCGAGTTGCTCTTGCCCGGCGTCAATACGGGATAATACCGCGCCACATAGCAGAACTTTAAAAGT
GCTCATCATTGGAAAACGTTCTTCGGGGCGAAAACTCTCAAGGATCTTACCGCTGTTGAGATCCAGTTCG
ATGTAACCCACTCGTGCACCCAACTGATCTTCAGCATCTTTTACTTTCACCAGCGTTTCTGGGTGAGCAA
AAACAGGAAGGCAAAATGCCGCAAAAAAGGGAATAAGGGCGACACGGAAATGTTGAATACTCATACTCTT
CCTTTTTCAATATTATTGAAGCATTTATCAGGGTTATTGTCTCATGAGCGGATACATATTTGAATGTATT
TAGAAAAATAAACAAATAGGGGTTCCGCGCACATTTCCCCGAAAAGTGCCACCTGACGTCTAAGAAACCA
TTATTATCATGACATTAACCTATAAAAATAGGCGTATCACGAGGCCCTTTCGTCTCGCGCGTTTCGGTGA
TGACGGTGAAAACCTCTGACACATGCAGCTCCCGGAGACGGTCACAGCTTGTCTGTAAGCGGATGCCGGG
AGCAGACAAGCCCGTCAGGGCGCGTCAGCGGGTGTTGGCGGGTGTCGGGGCTGGCTTAACTATGCGGCAT
CAGAGCAGATTGTACTGAGAGTGCACCATATGCGGTGTGAAATACCGCACAGATGCGTAAGGAGAAAATA
CCGCATCAGGCGCCATTCGCCATTCAGGCTGCGCAACTGTTGGGAAGGGCGATCGGTGCGGGCCTCTTCG
CTATTACGCCAGCTGGCGAAAGGGGGATGTGCTGCAAGGCGATTAAGTTGGGTAACGCCAGGGTTTTCCC
AGTCACGACGTTGTAAAACGACGGCGCAAGGAATGGTGCATGCAAGGAGATGGCGCCCAACAGTCCCCCG
GCCACGGGGCCTGCCACCATACCCACGCCGAAACAAGCGCTCATGAGCCCGAAGTGGCGAGCCCGATCTT
CCCCATCGGTGATGTCGGCGATATAGGCGCCAGCAACCGCACCTGTGGCGCCGGTGATGCCGGCCACGAT
GCGTCCGGCGTAGAGGCGATTAGTCCAATTTGTTAAAGACAGGATATCAGTGGTCCAGGCTCTAGTTTTG
ACTCAACAATATCACCAGCTGAAGCCTATAGAGTACGAGCCATAGATAAAATAAAAGATTTTATTTAGTC
TCCAGAAAAAGGGGGGAA
Features (pLannotate 1.2.2; 19 found; start..end, strand, type, name):
    579..920     +  misc_feature   MESV Ψ: packaging signal of murine embryonic stem cell virus
    987..1403    +  CDS            gag (truncated): truncated Moloney murine leukemia virus (MMLV) gag gene lacking the start codon
   1427..2143    +  CDS            EGFP: EGFP is a basic (constitutively fluorescent) green fluorescent protein published in 1996, derived from Aequorea victoria. It is reported to be a rapidly-maturing weak dimer with moderate acid sensitivity.
   2161..2660    +  promoter       PGK promoter: mouse phosphoglycerate kinase 1 promoter
   2681..3280    +  CDS            PuroR: puromycin N-acetyltransferase; pac from Streptomyces alboniger; confers resistance to puromycin
   3380..3894    +  LTR            3' LTR: 3' long terminal repeat from murine embryonic stem cell virus
   4087..4103    -  protein_bind   lac operator: The lac repressor binds to the lac operator to inhibit transcription in E. coli. This inhibition can be relieved by adding lactose or isopropyl-β-D-thiogalactopyranoside (IPTG). lac repressor encoded by lacI
   4111..4141    -  promoter       lac promoter: promoter for the E. coli lac operon
   4156..4177    -  protein_bind   CAP binding site: CAP binding activates transcription in the presence of cAMP. E. coli catabolite activator protein
   4190..4282    -  CDS            lacI (fragment): lac repressor; lacI; The lac repressor binds to the lac operator to inhibit transcription in E. coli. This inhibition can be relieved by adding lactose or isopropyl-β-D-thiogalactopyranoside (IPTG).
   4465..5053    -  rep_origin     ori: high-copy-number ColE1/pMB1/pBR322/pUC origin of replication
   5224..6084    -  CDS            AmpR: β-lactamase; bla; confers resistance to ampicillin, carbenicillin, and related antibiotics
   6085..6189    -  promoter       AmpR promoter: bla
   6284..6319    +  CDS            rop (fragment): Rop protein, which maintains plasmids at low copy number; rop
   6421..6520    +  misc_feature   bom (fragment): basis of mobility region from pBR322
   6526..6675    -  CDS            lacZα (fragment): LacZα fragment of β-galactosidase; lacZ fragment
   6675..6876    -  CDS            TcR (fragment): tetracycline efflux protein; tet; confers resistance to tetracycline
   6877..6975    +  CDS            env (fragment): murine leukemia virus gPr80 envelope polyprotein precursor; env; proteolytically cleaved into gp70SU and p15TM subunits
   7017..515     +  LTR            5' LTR (across the origin): 5' long terminal repeat from murine embryonic stem cell virus
