[The description below was written by a language model from this plasmid's Addgene catalogue record and pLannotate feature annotations shown in this document.]
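Description:
MSCV-6NBC-GFP-PGK-Puro-Barcode62 is a gammaretroviral transfer vector built on the murine stem cell virus (MSCV) backbone, one member of a series in which each plasmid carries a distinct synthetic six-nucleotide ("6N") barcode. It is propagated in E. coli as a high-copy plasmid through a ColE1/pUC-type origin with ampicillin selection from the β-lactamase gene. The remaining bacterial annotations (fragments of lacI, lacZα, rop, bom and the tetracycline resistance gene, plus a lac promoter/operator) are non-functional remnants of earlier cloning vectors.

The proviral region is bounded by the MESV-derived 5′ and 3′ LTRs and includes the Ψ packaging signal with a truncated, start-codon-less gag segment, which together promote efficient encapsidation of the genomic RNA when gag, pol and env are supplied in trans by packaging cells. Downstream lies EGFP, which has no annotated internal promoter and is therefore presumably expressed from the 5′ LTR. It is followed by a mouse PGK promoter driving puromycin N-acetyltransferase for selection of transduced mammalian cells. The barcode itself is too short to be annotated in the feature table. The record states that it was cloned between a destroyed BglII site and a retained EcoRI site, and the name suggests that it sits immediately upstream of GFP, although its exact position is not given.

After integration, the barcode becomes a heritable genomic tag, with GFP and puromycin resistance allowing marking and enrichment of transduced cells. The stated purpose is to generate uniquely barcoded cell line variants, and the associated work describes multiplexed in vivo small-molecule screening, where differently barcoded populations could be pooled and distinguished by their barcodes.
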