Addgene plasmid #83739: MSCV-6NBC-GFP-PGK-Puro-Barcode62
Purpose: individual 6N barcode to make barcoded cell line variants
Depositing lab: Monte Winslow. Depositing organization: Stanford University. Publication: An in vivo multiplexed small-molecule screening platform. Gruner BM, Schulze CJ, Yang D, Ogasawara D, Dix MM, Rogers ZN, Chuang CH, McFarland CD, Chiou SH, Brown JM, Cravatt BF, Bogyo M, Winslow MM. Nat Methods. 2016 Sep 12. doi: 10.1038/nmeth.3992. PubMed 27617390.
Backbone
  Vector backbone: MSCV
  Vector type: Retroviral
  Selectable markers: Puromycin
Growth in bacteria
  Bacterial resistance: Ampicillin, 100 μg/mL
  Growth temperature: 37°C
  Growth strain: DH5alpha
  Copy number: High Copy
Gene/Insert
  Gene/Insert name: Barcode62
  Species: Synthetic
  Cloning method: Restriction Enzyme; 5′ cloning site BglII (destroyed during cloning); 3′ cloning site EcoRI (not destroyed)
  Sequencing primers: 5′ CCCTTGAACCTCCTCGTTCGACC
Terms and licenses: Academic/Nonprofit Terms; Industry Terms: Not Available to Industry
How to cite: MSCV-6NBC-GFP-PGK-Puro-Barcode62 was a gift from Monte Winslow (Addgene plasmid # 83739 ; http://n2t.net/addgene:83739 ; RRID:Addgene_83739)
