>Addgene plasmid #83739 | MSCV-6NBC-GFP-PGK-Puro-Barcode62 | addgene partial sequence | sequence record 165435 | pLXSN5 5'-CCCTTGAACCTCCTCGTTCGACC-3'
CAGCCCTCACTCCTTCTCTAGGCGCCGGAATTAGATCCTTATCACCACCATGGTGAGCAAGGGCGAGGAG
CTGTTCACCGGGGTGGTGCCCATCCTGGTCGAGCTGGACGGCGACGTAAACGGCCACAAGTTCAGCGTGT
CCGGCGAGGGCGAGGGCGATGCCACCTACGGCAAGCTGACCCTGAAGTTCATCTGCACCACCGGCAAGCT
GCCCGTGCCCTGGCCCACCCTCGTGACCACCCTGACCTACGGCGTGCAGTGCTTCAGCCGCTACCCCGAC
CACATGAAGCAGCACGACTTCTTCAAGTCCGCCATGCCCGAAGGCTACGTCCAGGAGCGCACCATCTTCT
TCAAGGACGACGGCAACTACAAGACCCGCGCCGAGGTGAAGTTCGAGGGCGACACCCTGGTGAACCGCAT
CGAGCTGAAGGGCATCGACTTCAAGGAGGACGGCAACATCCTGGGGCACAAGCTGGAGTACAACTACAAC
AGCCACAACGTCTATATCATGGCCGACAAGCAGAAGAACGGCATCAAGGTGAACTTCAAGATCCGCCACA
ACATCGAGGACGGCAGCGTGCAGCTCGCCGACCACTACCAGCAGAACACCCCCATCGGCGACGGCCCCGT
GCTGCTGCCCGACAACCACTACCTGAGCACCCAGTCCGCCCTGAGCAAAGACCCCAACGAGAAGCGCGAT
CACATGGTCCTGCTGGAGTTCGTGACCGCCGCCGGGATCACTCTCGGCATGGACGAGCTGTACAAGTAGC
GGAGAATTCTACCGGGTAGGGGAGGCGCTTTTCCCAAGGCAGTCTGGAGCATGCGCTTTAG
